>Addgene plasmid #216233 | pET151-GyrB | addgene full sequence | sequence record 430356 | Addgene NGS Result
GGCGATTAAATCTCGCGCCGATCAACTGGGTGCCAGCGTGGTGGTGTCGATGGTAGAACGAAGCGGCGTC
GAAGCCTGTAAAGCGGCGGTGCACAATCTTCTCGCGCAACGCGTCAGTGGGCTGATCATTAACTATCCGC
TGGATGACCAGGATGCCATTGCTGTGGAAGCTGCCTGCACTAATGTTCCGGCGTTATTTCTTGATGTCTC
TGACCAGACACCCATCAACAGTATTATTTTCTCCCATGAAGACGGTACGCGACTGGGCGTGGAGCATCTG
GTCGCATTGGGTCACCAGCAAATCGCGCTGTTAGCGGGCCCATTAAGTTCTGTCTCGGCGCGTCTGCGTC
TGGCTGGCTGGCATAAATATCTCACTCGCAATCAAATTCAGCCGATAGCGGAACGGGAAGGCGACTGGAG
TGCCATGTCCGGTTTTCAACAAACCATGCAAATGCTGAATGAGGGCATCGTTCCCACTGCGATGCTGGTT
GCCAACGATCAGATGGCGCTGGGCGCAATGCGCGCCATTACCGAGTCCGGGCTGCGCGTTGGTGCGGATA
TCTCGGTAGTGGGATACGACGATACCGAAGACAGCTCATGTTATATCCCGCCGTTAACCACCATCAAACA
GGATTTTCGCCTGCTGGGGCAAACCAGCGTGGACCGCTTGCTGCAACTCTCTCAGGGCCAGGCGGTGAAG
GGCAATCAGCTGTTGCCCGTCTCACTGGTGAAAAGAAAAACCACCCTGGCGCCCAATACGCAAACCGCCT
CTCCCCGCGCGTTGGCCGATTCATTAATGCAGCTGGCACGACAGGTTTCCCGACTGGAAAGCGGGCAGTG
AGCGCAACGCAATTAATGTAAGTTAGCTCACTCATTAGGCACCGGGATCTCGACCGATGCCCTTGAGAGC
CTTCAACCCAGTCAGCTCCTTCCGGTGGGCGCGGGGCATGACTATCGTCGCCGCACTTATGACTGTCTTC
TTTATCATGCAACTCGTAGGACAGGTGCCGGCAGCGCTCTGGGTCATTTTCGGCGAGGACCGCTTTCGCT
GGAGCGCGACGATGATCGGCCTGTCGCTTGCGGTATTCGGAATCTTGCACGCCCTCGCTCAAGCCTTCGT
CACTGGTCCCGCCACCAAACGTTTCGGCGAGAAGCAGGCCATTATCGCCGGCATGGCGGCCGACGCGCTG
GGCTACGTCTTGCTGGCGTTCGCGACGCGAGGCTGGATGGCCTTCCCCATTATGATTCTTCTCGCTTCCG
GCGGCATCGGGATGCCCGCGTTGCAGGCCATGCTGTCCAGGCAGGTAGATGACGACCATCAGGGACAGCT
TCAAGGATCGCTCGCGGCTCTTACCAGCCTAACTTCGATCATTGGACCGCTGATCGTCACGGCGATTTAT
GCCGCCTCGGCGAGCACATGGAACGGGTTGGCATGGATTGTAGGCGCCGCCCTATACCTTGTCTGCCTCC
CCGCGTTGCGTCGCGGTGCATGGAGCCGGGCCACCTCGACCTGAATGGAAGCCGGCGGCACCTCGCTAAC
GGATTCACCACTCCAAGAATTGGAGCCAATCAATTCTTGCGGAGAACTGTGAATGCGCAAACCAACCCTT
GGCAGAACATATCCATCGCGTCCGCCATCTCCAGCAGCCGCACGCGGCGCATCTCGGGCAGCGTTGGGTC
CTGGCCACGGGTGCGCATGATCGTGCTCCTGTCGTTGAGGACCCGGCTAGGCTGGCGGGGTTGCCTTACT
GGTTAGCAGAATGAATCACCGATACGCGAGCGAACGTGAAGCGACTGCTGCTGCAAAACGTCTGCGACCT
GAGCAACAACATGAATGGTCTTCGGTTTCCGTGTTTCGTAAAGTCTGGAAACGCGGAAGTCAGCGCCCTG
CACCATTATGTTCCGGATCTGCATCGCAGGATGCTGCTGGCTACCCTGTGGAACACCTACATCTGTATTA
ACGAAGCGCTGGCATTGACCCTGAGTGATTTTTCTCTGGTCCCGCCGCATCCATACCGCCAGTTGTTTAC
CCTCACAACGTTCCAGTAACCGGGCATGTTCATCATCAGTAACCCGTATCGTGAGCATCCTCTCTCGTTT
CATCGGTATCATTACCCCCATGAACAGAAATCCCCCTTACACGGAGGCATCAGTGACCAAACAGGAAAAA
ACCGCCCTTAACATGGCCCGCTTTATCAGAAGCCAGACATTAACGCTTCTGGAGAAACTCAACGAGCTGG
ACGCGGATGAACAGGCAGACATCTGTGAATCGCTTCACGACCACGCTGATGAGCTTTACCGCAGCTGCCT
CGCGCGTTTCGGTGATGACGGTGAAAACCTCTGACACATGCAGCTCCCGGAGACGGTCACAGCTTGTCTG
TAAGCGGATGCCGGGAGCAGACAAGCCCGTCAGGGCGCGTCAGCGGGTGTTGGCGGGTGTCGGGGCGCAG
CCATGACCCAGTCACGTAGCGATAGCGGAGTGTATACTGGCTTAACTATGCGGCATCAGAGCAGATTGTA
CTGAGAGTGCACCATTGCGGTGTGAAATACCGCACAGATGCGTAAGGAGAAAATACCGCATCAGGCGCTC
TTCCGCTTCCTCGCTCACTGACTCGCTGCGCTCGGTCGTTCGGCTGCGGCGAGCGGTATCAGCTCACTCA
AAGGCGGTAATACGGTTATCCACAGAATCAGGGGATAACGCAGGAAAGAACATGTGAGCAAAAGGCCAGC
AAAAGGCCAGGAACCGTAAAAAGGCCGCGTTGCTGGCGTTTTTCCATAGGCTCCGCCCCCCTGACGAGCA
TCACAAAAATCGACGCTCAAGTCAGAGGTGGCGAAACCCGACAGGACTATAAAGATACCAGGCGTTTCCC
CCTGGAAGCTCCCTCGTGCGCTCTCCTGTTCCGACCCTGCCGCTTACCGGATACCTGTCCGCCTTTCTCC
CTTCGGGAAGCGTGGCGCTTTCTCATAGCTCACGCTGTAGGTATCTCAGTTCGGTGTAGGTCGTTCGCTC
CAAGCTGGGCTGTGTGCACGAACCCCCCGTTCAGCCCGACCGCTGCGCCTTATCCGGTAACTATCGTCTT
GAGTCCAACCCGGTAAGACACGACTTATCGCCACTGGCAGCAGCCACTGGTAACAGGATTAGCAGAGCGA
GGTATGTAGGCGGTGCTACAGAGTTCTTGAAGTGGTGGCCTAACTACGGCTACACTAGAAGGACAGTATT
TGGTATCTGCGCTCTGCTGAAGCCAGTTACCTTCGGAAAAAGAGTTGGTAGCTCTTGATCCGGCAAACAA
ACCACCGCTGGTAGCGGTGGTTTTTTTGTTTGCAAGCAGCAGATTACGCGCAGAAAAAAAGGATCTCAAG
AAGATCCTTTGATCTTTTCTACGGGGTCTGACGCTCAGTGGAACGAAAACTCACGTTAAGGGATTTTGGT
CATGAGATTATCAAAAAGGATCTTCACCTAGATCCTTTTAAATTAAAAATGAAGTTTTAAATCAATCTAA
AGTATATATGAGTAAACTTGGTCTGACAGTTACCAATGCTTAATCAGTGAGGCACCTATCTCAGCGATCT
GTCTATTTCGTTCATCCATAGTTGCCTGACTCCCCGTCGTGTAGATAACTACGATACGGGAGGGCTTACC
ATCTGGCCCCAGTGCTGCAATGATACCGCGAGACCCACGCTCACCGGCTCCAGATTTATCAGCAATAAAC
CAGCCAGCCGGAAGGGCCGAGCGCAGAAGTGGTCCTGCAACTTTATCCGCCTCCATCCAGTCTATTAATT
GTTGCCGGGAAGCTAGAGTAAGTAGTTCGCCAGTTAATAGTTTGCGCAACGTTGTTGCCATTGCTGCAGG
CATCGTGGTGTCACGCTCGTCGTTTGGTATGGCTTCATTCAGCTCCGGTTCCCAACGATCAAGGCGAGTT
ACATGATCCCCCATGTTGTGCAAAAAAGCGGTTAGCTCCTTCGGTCCTCCGATCGTTGTCAGAAGTAAGT
TGGCCGCAGTGTTATCACTCATGGTTATGGCAGCACTGCATAATTCTCTTACTGTCATGCCATCCGTAAG
ATGCTTTTCTGTGACTGGTGAGTACTCAACCAAGTCATTCTGAGAATAGTGTATGCGGCGACCGAGTTGC
TCTTGCCCGGCGTCAACACGGGATAATACCGCGCCACATAGCAGAACTTTAAAAGTGCTCATCATTGGAA
AACGTTCTTCGGGGCGAAAACTCTCAAGGATCTTACCGCTGTTGAGATCCAGTTCGATGTAACCCACTCG
TGCACCCAACTGATCTTCAGCATCTTTTACTTTCACCAGCGTTTCTGGGTGAGCAAAAACAGGAAGGCAA
AATGCCGCAAAAAAGGGAATAAGGGCGACACGGAAATGTTGAATACTCATACTCTTCCTTTTTCAATATT
ATTGAAGCATTTATCAGGGTTATTGTCTCATGAGCGGATACATATTTGAATGTATTTAGAAAAATAAACA
AATAGGGGTTCCGCGCACATTTCCCCGAAAAGTGCCACCTGACGTCTAAGAAACCATTATTATCATGACA
TTAACCTATAAAAATAGGCGTATCACGAGGCCCTTTCGTCTTCAAGAATTAATTCTCATGTTTGACAGCT
TATCATCGATAAGCTAGCTTTAATGCGGTAGTTTATCACAGTTAAATTGCTAACGCAGTCAGGCACCGTG
TATGAAATCTAACAATGCGCTCATCGTCATCCTCGGCACCGTCACCCTGGATGCTGTAGGCATAGGCTTG
GTTATGCCGGTACTGCCGGGCCTCTTGCGGGATATCCGGATATAGTTCCTCCTTTCAGCAAAAAACCCCT
CAAGACCCGTTTAGAGGCCCCAAGGGGTTATGCTAGTTATTGCTCAGCGGTGGCAGCAGCCAACTCAGCT
TCCTTTCGGGCTTTGTTAGCAGCCGGATCTGAGCTCGCCCTTAAAGTCCAGGTTGGCATAAACGGCATTA
TCTTCAATAAACTGGCGACGATTTTCCACAACATCACCCATCAGCATTTCAAAGGTCTGATCCGCTTCAA
TTGCATCTTCCAGTTTAACTTGCAGCAGTGCACGATGTTCCGGATTCATGGTGGTTTCCCACAGCTGATC
TGCATTCATTTCACCCAGACCTTTATAACGTGCAATTGACCATTTCGGTGTCGGATTCAGTTCGCTTTTC
AGTTTGTCCAGCTCGCGATCATTATACACGTAGTATTTCTGTTTACCCTGGGTCAGTTTATACAGCGGAG
GCTGTGCAATATAAACATAACCGGCTTCAATCAGCGGACGCATAAAACGATAGAAAAATGTCAGCAGCAG
GGTACGAATATGTGCACCATCAACATCGGCATCGGTCATAATCACAATCTTATGATAACGGGCTTTTGCC
AGATCAAAATCACCACCAATACCGGTGCCAAATGCGGTAATCATCTGGCGAATTTCATTATTGTTCAGAA
TGCGATCCAGACGTGCTTTTTCCACATTCAGAATTTTACCACGCAGCGGCAGAATTGCCTGGGTACGACT
ATCACGACCGCTTTTGGTACTACCACCGGCACTATCACCTTCCACCAGAAAAATTTCACATTCTTCCGGT
GATTTGCTGCTACAATCTGCCAGTTTACCAGGCAGGCTTGCAACATCCAGTGCGCTTTTACGACGGGTAA
CTTCACGTGCTTTCTTTGCTGCAACACGGGCACGTGCTGCCATAATACCTTTTTCAACAACGGTACGTGC
AACCTGCGGATTTTCATACAGAAAGCGCTCAAAGTGTTCGCTAAACAGTTTATCCACAACCTGACGAACT
TCGCTATTACCCAGTTTGGTTTTGGTCTGACCTTCAAACTGAGGATCGCCATGTTTAATGCTAATAATTG
CGGTCATACCTTCACGGGTATCCTCACCGCTCAGACGATCTTTTTCTTCTTTCATGATTTTGCTGCTCAG
ACCATAGCTATTCAGAACACGGGTCAGTGCACGTTTAAAACCATCTTCGTGTGTACCGCCTTCATAGGTA
TGAATGTTATTTGCATAGGTCAGCAGATTGGTGGCATAACCGCTATTATACTGGATGGCAATTTCCACTT
CGATATCATCTTTGCTCTGATGGATATAGATCGGCTCATCATGAATCGGTTCTTTGTTTTCGTTCAGCAG
TTCCACATAGCTTTTAATGCCACCTTCATAATGGTAGCTATCTTCACGAACATTTTCTTCGTCACGTTCA
TCACGCAGGGTAATCTGAATGCCTTTATTCAGAAATGCCAGTTCACGAATACGCTGCTGCAGGGTTTCAT
AGTTATAAACGGTGGTTTCGGTGAAGATTTCACCATCTGCTTTAAAACGAATAACGGTGCCGGTTTTATC
GGTGGTGCCAACTTCTTTCAGATCAAACTGCGGAACACCCTTTTTATAGGCCTGGTGATAAATGGTTTCG
TTACGATGAACATAAACTTCCAGATCCTGGCTCAGTGCATTAACAACGCTGCTACCAACACCATGCAGGC
CACCGCTAACTTTATAGCCACCACCACCAAATTTGCCACCGGCATGCAGAACGGTCAGAATAACTTCAAC
TGCCGGACGACCCATTTTCTCTTGAATATCAACCGGAATACCACGACCATTATCGGTAACTTTAATCCAG
TTGTCTTTCTCGATCACCACTTCAATCTGATTTGCATAACCTGCCAGTGCTTCATCAATGCTGTTATCAA
CAATTTCCCAAACCAGATGATGCAGACCACGTTCGCTGGTGCTACCAATATACATACCCGGACGTTTACG
AACTGCTTCCAGACCTTCCAGAACCTGAATCTGACCTGCGCCATAATTATCGGTGTTATTCACATCACTC
AGTGCGGTAACCATGGTGAAGGGATCAATTCCCTGAAAATACAGGTTTTCCGTAGAATCGAGACCGAGGA
GAGGGTTAGGGATAGGCTTACCATGGTGATGGTGATGATGCATATGTATATCTCCTTCTTAAAGTTAAAC
AAAATTATTTCTAGAGGGGAATTGTTATCCGCTCACAATTCCCCTATAGTGAGTCGTATTAATTTCGCGG
GATCGAGATCTCGATCCTCTACGCCGGACGCATCGTGGCCGGCATCACCGGCGCCACAGGTGCGGTTGCT
GGCGCCTATATCGCCGACATCACCGATGGGGAAGATCGGGCTCGCCACTTCGGGCTCATGAGCGCTTGTT
TCGGCGTGGGTATGGTGGCAGGCCCCGTGGCCGGGGGACTGTTGGGCGCCATCTCCTTGCATGCACCATT
CCTTGCGGCGGCGGTGCTCAACGGCCTCAACCTACTACTGGGCTGCTTCCTAATGCAGGAGTCGCATAAG
GGAGAGCGTCGAGATCCCGGACACCATCGAATGGCGCAAAACCTTTCGCGGTATGGCATGATAGCGCCCG
GAAGAGAGTCAATTCAGGGTGGTGAATGTGAAACCAGTAACGTTATACGATGTCGCAGAGTATGCCGGTG
TCTCTTATCAGACCGTTTCCCGCGTGGTGAACCAGGCCAGCCACGTTTCTGCGAAAACGCGGGAAAAAGT
GGAAGCGGCGATGGCGGAGCTGAATTACATTCCCAACCGCGTGGCACAACAACTGGCGGGCAAACAGTCG
TTGCTGATTGGCGTTGCCACCTCCAGTCTGGCCCTGCACGCGCCGTCGCAAATTGTCGC
Features (pLannotate 1.2.2; 21 found; start..end, strand, type, name):
    854..875     +  protein_bind   CAP binding site: CAP binding activates transcription in the presence of cAMP. E. coli catabolite activator protein
    890..1514    +  CDS            TcR (fragment): tetracycline efflux protein; tet; confers resistance to tetracycline
   1756..2136    -  CDS            YPB1_ECOLX: Protein predicted: Swiss-Prot protein existence level 4. From Escherichia coli.
   2153..2344    +  CDS            rop: Rop protein, which maintains plasmids at low copy number; rop
   2446..2585    +  misc_feature   bom: basis of mobility region from pBR322
   2771..3359    -  rep_origin     ori: high-copy-number ColE1/pMB1/pBR322/pUC origin of replication
   3530..4390    -  CDS            AmpR: β-lactamase; bla; confers resistance to ampicillin, carbenicillin, and related antibiotics
   4391..4495    -  promoter       AmpR promoter: bla
   4612..4635    +  promoter       tet promoter (fragment): E. coli promoter for tetracycline efflux protein gene
   4692..4796    +  CDS            TcR (fragment): tetracycline efflux protein; tet; confers resistance to tetracycline
   4819..4866    -  terminator     T7 terminator: transcription terminator for bacteriophage T7 RNA polymerase
   4874..4923    -  CDS            SET1 (fragment): solubility-enhancement tag derived from T7 phage gene 10B
   4943..6874    -  CDS            gyrB: GYRB_STAAU - Experimental evidence at protein level: Swiss-Prot protein existence level 1. A type II topoisomerase that negatively supercoils closed circular double-stranded (ds) DNA in an ATP-dependent manner to modulate DNA topology and maintain chromosomes in an underwound state. Negative supercoiling favors strand separation, and DNA replication, transcription, recombination and repair, all of which involve strand separation. Also able to catalyze the interconversion of other topological isomers of dsDNA rings, including catenanes and knotted rings. Type II topoisomerases break and join 2
   6891..6910    -  CDS            TEV site (fragment): tobacco etch virus (TEV) protease recognition and cleavage site
   6911..6952    -  CDS            V5 tag: epitope tag from simian virus 5
   6981..7003    -  RBS            RBS: efficient ribosome binding site from bacteriophage T7 gene 10 (Olins and Rangwala, 1989)
   7018..7042    -  protein_bind   lac operator: The lac repressor binds to the lac operator to inhibit transcription in E. coli. This inhibition can be relieved by adding lactose or isopropyl-β-D-thiogalactopyranoside (IPTG). lac repressor encoded by lacI
   7043..7061    -  promoter       T7 promoter: promoter for bacteriophage T7 RNA polymerase
   7083..7362    +  CDS            TcR (fragment): tetracycline efflux protein; tet; confers resistance to tetracycline
   7370..7447    +  promoter       lacI promoter: lacI
   7448..841     +  CDS            lacI (across the origin): lac repressor; lacI; The lac repressor binds to the lac operator to inhibit transcription in E. coli. This inhibition can be relieved by adding lactose or isopropyl-β-D-thiogalactopyranoside (IPTG).
