[The description below was written by a language model from this plasmid's Addgene catalogue record and pLannotate feature annotations shown in this document.]
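Description:
pET151-GyrB is a bacterial expression plasmid of about 7.7 kb for producing the B subunit of DNA gyrase from Staphylococcus aureus USA300 in E. coli. The 1,932 bp gyrB open reading frame was codon-optimized for E. coli and inserted by TOPO cloning. The catalogue entry lists the backbone as pET101, whereas the plasmid name points to pET151. The annotated arrangement of N-terminal elements (a V5 epitope followed by a TEV protease site immediately upstream of the insert) fits a pET151-type layout better. The record lists an N-terminal 6xHis tag. The feature table does not annotate it separately, though a short unannotated stretch lies between the ribosome binding site and the V5 tag, where it would be expected.

Expression is driven by a T7 promoter paired with a lac operator and the T7 gene 10 ribosome binding site, and it ends at a T7 terminator. The plasmid also carries lacI under its own promoter, so transcription stays repressed until IPTG is added, and it requires a host that supplies T7 RNA polymerase. The TEV site should allow the N-terminal tags to be removed after affinity purification. The plasmid replicates from a pBR322/ColE1-type origin with the associated rop gene and bom region. The catalogue nevertheless describes it as high copy. Selection is by ampicillin resistance through β-lactamase. The tetracycline resistance fragments, the partial tet promoter and the short SET1 match are backbone remnants or annotation artefacts rather than functional elements.

The associated publication concerns identification of an unusual DNA gyrase inhibitor. This suggests the plasmid was used to make recombinant GyrB protein for biochemical work on gyrase, although the record does not specify particular assays.
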