Addgene plasmid #216233: pET151-GyrB
Purpose: S. aureus USA300 GyrB Codon-optimized for E. coli
Depositing lab: Eric Brown. Depositing organization: McMaster University. Publication: A platform for predicting mechanism of action based on bacterial transcriptional responses identifies an unusual DNA gyrase inhibitor. French S, Guo ABY, Ellis MJ, Deisinger JP, Johnson JW, Rachwalski K, Piquette ZA, Lluka T, Zary M, Gamage S, Magolan J, Brown ED. Cell Rep. 2024 Apr 4;43(4):114053. doi: 10.1016/j.celrep.2024.114053. PubMed 38578824.
Backbone
  Vector backbone: pET101
  Backbone manufacturer: Thermo
  Backbone size w/o insert (bp): 5800
  Total vector size (bp): 7689
  Vector type: Bacterial Expression
Growth in bacteria
  Bacterial resistance: Ampicillin, 100 μg/mL
  Growth temperature: 37°C
  Growth strain: DH5alpha
  Copy number: High Copy
Gene/Insert
  Gene/Insert name: DNA gyrase (alt name: gyrB)
  Species: S. aureus
  Insert size (bp): 1932
  Promoter: T7
  Tag / fusion protein: 6xHis (N terminal on insert)
  Cloning method: TOPO Cloning
  Sequencing primers: 5′ TAATACGACTCACTATAGGG; 3′ GCTAGTTATTGCTCAGCGG
Terms and licenses: Academic/Nonprofit Terms; Industry Terms: Not Available to Industry
How to cite: pET151-GyrB was a gift from Eric Brown (Addgene plasmid # 216233 ; http://n2t.net/addgene:216233 ; RRID:Addgene_216233)
